Addgene plasmid #147458: pCIneo-lambdaN-HA-CeSmg5-H116E_S
Purpose: Mammalian Expression of CeSmg5-H116E
Depositing lab: Elisa Izaurralde. Depositing organization: Max Planck Institute for Developmental Biology. Publication: An unusual arrangement of two 14-3-3-like domains in the SMG5-SMG7 heterodimer is required for efficient nonsense-mediated mRNA decay. Jonas S, Weichenrieder O, Izaurralde E. Genes Dev. 2013 Jan 15;27(2):211-25. doi: 10.1101/gad.206672.112. PubMed 23348841.
Backbone
  Vector backbone: pCI-neo
  Vector type: Mammalian Expression
Growth in bacteria
  Bacterial resistance: Ampicillin, 100 μg/mL
  Growth temperature: 37°C
  Growth strain: DH5alpha
  Copy number: High Copy
Gene/Insert
  Gene/Insert name: CeSmg5-H116E
  Species: C. elegans (nematode)
  Entrez Gene: smg-5 (a.k.a. W02D3.8)
  Cloning method: Unknown
Terms and licenses: Academic/Nonprofit Terms; Industry Terms: Not Available to Industry
Depositor comments: ORF extraced from NCBI:NM_059528.6 Plasmids from this collection were made available to the research community and donated after the lab closed. Please note that the sequence provided by the depositing laboratory may be theoretical/predicted or based on Sanger sequencing results. There may be discrepancies between sequencing results obtained by Addgene and the depositor sequence. If an Addgene verified sequence is not available, please contact before placing your order to request that our lab fully sequence the plasmid.
How to cite: pCIneo-lambdaN-HA-CeSmg5-H116E_S was a gift from Elisa Izaurralde (Addgene plasmid # 147458 ; http://n2t.net/addgene:147458 ; RRID:Addgene_147458)
