[The description below was written by a language model from this plasmid's Addgene catalogue record and pLannotate feature annotations shown in this document.]
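Description:
pCIneo-lambdaN-HA-CeSmg5-H116E_S is a mammalian expression plasmid built on the pCI-neo backbone. It produces a point mutant (H116E) of the Caenorhabditis elegans nonsense-mediated mRNA decay factor SMG-5 fused to an N-terminal lambdaN peptide and an HA epitope. In bacteria it is maintained as a high-copy plasmid through a ColE1/pUC-type origin and selected with ampicillin via the β-lactamase gene. An f1 origin is also present, which would permit single-stranded DNA production. For mammalian cells, the backbone carries a neomycin phosphotransferase gene driven by the SV40 enhancer/early promoter and terminated by a synthetic poly(A) signal, which allows G418 selection of stable transfectants.

The expression cassette uses the human CMV immediate-early enhancer and promoter, followed by the chimeric β-globin/immunoglobulin intron that improves transcript processing and expression. Next comes a short fragment of the bacteriophage lambda N protein and then an HA tag sequence, which the annotation tool matched as a fragment of 3xHA. The smg-5 open reading frame itself was not annotated, but it presumably occupies the unannotated stretch between the HA tag and the downstream SV40 late polyadenylation signal. T7 and T3 promoters flank the cloning region.

The lambdaN peptide binds BoxB RNA hairpins, so fusions of this kind are typically used in tethering assays that recruit a protein to a BoxB-containing reporter mRNA and measure its effect on transcript stability or translation. The HA tag supports detection and immunoprecipitation. The record states only mammalian expression as the purpose. The associated study concerns the 14-3-3-like domains of the SMG5–SMG7 heterodimer, but the record does not say what the H116E substitution does.
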