Features (pLannotate 1.2.2; 20 found; start..end, strand, type, name):
    140..517     +  enhancer       CMV enhancer: human cytomegalovirus immediate early enhancer
    518..729     +  promoter       CMV promoter: human cytomegalovirus (CMV) immediate early promoter
    890..1022    +  intron         chimeric intron: chimera between introns from human β-globin and immunoglobulin heavy chain genes
   1067..1085    +  promoter       T7 promoter: promoter for bacteriophage T7 RNA polymerase
   1104..1169    +  CDS            N (fragment): REGN_LAMBD - Experimental evidence at protein level: Swiss-Prot protein existence level 1. Plays a role as a transcriptional antitermination factor that allows the virus to initiate its lytic phase. Activates expression of the delayed viral early genes by modifying host RNA polymerase (RNAP) into a form that is resistant to termination signals. This antitermination function requires the host NusA protein which serves to stabilize the interaction between antitermination protein N and host RNA polymerase. From Escherichia phage lambda (Bacteriophage lambda).
   1194..1220    +  CDS            3xHA (fragment): three tandem HA epitope tags
   2894..2911    -  promoter       T3 promoter (fragment): promoter for bacteriophage T3 RNA polymerase
   2929..3050    -  polyA_signal   SV40 poly(A) signal: SV40 polyadenylation signal
   3073..3141    -  CDS            large T antigen (fragment): large T antigen from SV40 (simian virus 40)
   3165..3232    +  CDS            lacZα (fragment): LacZα fragment of β-galactosidase; lacZ fragment
   3236..3664    +  rep_origin     f1 ori (sequence partly withheld): f1 bacteriophage origin of replication; arrow indicates direction of (+) strand synthesis
   3692..3743    -  misc_feature   bom (fragment): basis of mobility region from pBR322
   3808..4165    +  promoter       SV40 promoter: SV40 enhancer and early promoter
   4216..5007    +  CDS            neo: KKA2_KLEPN - Also known as kan, nptII. Experimental evidence at protein level: Swiss-Prot protein existence level 1. Resistance to kanamycin, neomycin, paromomycin, ribostamycin, butirosin and gentamicin B. From Klebsiella pneumoniae.
   5074..5122    +  polyA_signal   poly(A) signal: synthetic polyadenylation signal
   5142..5196    -  misc_feature   bom (fragment): basis of mobility region from pBR322
   5298..5333    -  CDS            rop (fragment): Rop protein, which maintains plasmids at low copy number; rop
   5428..5532    +  promoter       AmpR promoter: bla
   5533..6393    +  CDS            AmpR: β-lactamase; bla; confers resistance to ampicillin, carbenicillin, and related antibiotics
   6564..7152    +  rep_origin     ori: high-copy-number ColE1/pMB1/pBR322/pUC origin of replication
>Addgene plasmid #147458 | pCIneo-lambdaN-HA-CeSmg5-H116E_S | addgene full sequence | sequence record 356607 | Addgene NGS Result
TCAATATTGGCCATTAGCCATATTATTCATTGGTTATATAGCATAAATCAATATTGGCTATTGGCCATTG
CATACGTTGTATCTATATCATAATATGTACATTTATATTGGCTCATGTCCAATATGACCGCCATGTTGGC
ATTGATTATTGACTAGTTATTAATAGTAATCAATTACGGGGTCATTAGTTCATAGCCCATATATGGAGTT
CCGCGTTACATAACTTACGGTAAATGGCCCGCCTGGCTGACCGCCCAACGACCCCCGCCCATTGACGTCA
ATAATGACGTATGTTCCCATAGTAACGCCAATAGGGACTTTCCATTGACGTCAATGGGTGGAGTATTTAC
GGTAAACTGCCCACTTGGCAGTACATCAAGTGTATCATATGCCAAGTCCGCCCCCTATTGACGTCAATGA
CGGTAAATGGCCCGCCTGGCATTATGCCCAGTACATGACCTTACGGGACTTTCCTACTTGGCAGTACATC
TACGTATTAGTCATCGCTATTACCATGGTGATGCGGTTTTGGCAGTACACCAATGGGCGTGGATAGCGGT
TTGACTCACGGGGATTTCCAAGTCTCCACCCCATTGACGTCAATGGGAGTTTGTTTTGGCACCAAAATCA
ACGGGACTTTCCAAAATGTCGTAACAACTGCGATCGCCCGCCCCGTTGACGCAAATGGGCGGTAGGCGTG
TACGGTGGGAGGTCTATATAAGCAGAGCTCGTTTAGTGAACCGTCAGATCACTAGAAGCTTTATTGCGGT
AGTTTATCACAGTTAAATTGCTAACGCAGTCAGTGCTTCTGACACAACAGTCTCGAACTTAAGCTGCAGT
GACTCTCTTAAGGTAGCCTTGCAGAAGTTGGTCGTGAGGCACTGGGCAGGTAAGTATCAAGGTTACAAGA
CAGGTTTAAGGAGACCAATAGAAACTGGGCTTGTCGAGACAGAGAAGACTCTTGCGTTTCTGATAGGCAC
CTATTGGTCTTACTGACATCCACTTTGCCTTTCTCTCCACAGGTGTCCACTCCCAGTTCAATTACAGCTC
TTAAGGCTAGAGTACTTAATACGACTCACTATAGGCTAGCAATTGCGGCCACCATGGACGCACAAACACG
ACGACGTGAGCGTCGCGCTGAGAAACAAGCTCAATGGAAAGCTGCAAACGGTGGATCTCCTCCACATATG
GCTTACCCATACGATGTTCCAGATTACGCTCCTCCACTCGAGATGCAAAAGTCAGATGAAGTCACTGAAA
AGTTCAAACGATATTGTAATCAACTGGAAAAATACGGCCAAACTGAAAATGTGCATTCTCCAGTGATGGC
GATGTTGCGCAGAAAAGGCCGAAAACAGCTCATTGAGATTATGAAACGCGACGGGGACTGTACAAGTTCA
ATCAATAAATTGTGGATTGTTGGATATTATCACCCTTTCCAGTTTTTTATTCGAGATAAGGAGAAAAACA
TGGCAATAGCCGTGTTGCTGACAATGTTCTGTGGAGAGCTTCAAGAAATGCTTTCGCTTCCCGATGACAA
ATACCCAGCATTGTGGAACATGTACATTGGAGATTTTGAACGTTATATGCCAGACGAAGAAATTCAGAAA
TGCTTGGCAGTTGGATATTATTCAAGAGCAATCGATCTAGATCCGAATCAAGGAAGAGCTTTCCACGTTC
TCGCTGGTCTCCGAGCTGACCTGAATGTTGCACAGAAGCTGAGACTGATGATTTTAGGACAGCTCGCCGA
TGCTCCATATAAAAAAGGCACTGAACTCTTGGAATATTTGAAATTTCCACAAAAAGAATCCACTGATAAA
TTGATGGTAGATTTTGTCATTTGGGCATTGAACGAGAAATCAAAACGAATGGATTATCAGATGACTGGAA
TCAAAATAGTAAACGAGTTTAAAGCAGAAATCGAACAGAAACTCGAATTCGATTGGTCTCTGATCATGTC
AACGTGTCGTTTAGCATCTAAATTGGCAATGAAGAAATTTGGATTTCAACAATTCTACAATTGCTTCGAC
ACAATTTCAACGCTGTATATTACAATTTATTCACGTACGATTTCATCCAAATGCCTTCTAGCTGAAGCTA
TCTCATGGATTTCCGATTCAGCCGAAATACTCGGACACTTGGATGAGCAGAAAAATGAGCCACATTTCCA
GAAGCTATCGGTTTTCGCCAAAACGAAATGGAACGAGCTCAACGACTTAGTTATGAATCATATCAATTCC
GTATTCACATCCATGTCACTCACAATCAATCCATCTATTTCTATGACCAGCTTTCTGCTGAATGGTCCAA
TATCCGAACCCAATGTTGAATTTTTGAGTCAATTAATCAATTATCTGGTTTCCGTCGAATTCCCACCAAT
GGAGATAATCCACGATAGAGAAGAATCGGGTCCATTGCTACGACGAATTAATCAATCGGAACAAAAACGT
TTGGATATTCAAATAAAGACACAAAATGATGAAGTTAACCGGGAGGATTGGAGACCTGTTTATGTATTGA
TGGATTATGACGTCATAGTTGACAAAATAAGAATTGCTCTAAAAATTTGGGATATCGATGATTTCATCTG
CATTTTGCCATCAACAGTGCTTGATGAACTTGATTATCAGAAAACGAAGAATCGAGCAGTTCGTCCAGTA
ATTCGGGCATTAATGGAGCTTCAAGCAGAGGGAAAAATTGTGCTAAAGAAATGTGATAACGAGAGAAGCT
GCGCGGAGCAATTGGTTCAAAGTGCACGAAGATCTGCAGAAGATCACAAGCATATTGTCGCTTTTCTGTG
CAAAAACCCGAGTGAACAGAAAGAAATGGAAGGAGTTACTTTTTACGATATCGATCAGTTCTACATGAAG
TATTTGGAGTGAGCGGCCGCTTCCCTTTAGTGAGGGTTAATGCTTCGAGCAGACATGATAAGATACATTG
ATGAGTTTGGACAAACCACAACTAGAATGCAGTGAAAAAAATGCTTTATTTGTGAAATTTGTGATGCTAT
TGCTTTATTTGTAACCATTATAAGCTGCAATAAACAAGTTAACAACAACAATTGCATTCATTTTATGTTT
CAGGTTCAGGGGGAGATGTGGGAGGTTTTTTAAAGCAAGTAAAACCTCTACAAATGTGGTAAAATCCGAT
AAGGATCGATCCGGGCTGGCGTAATAGCGAAGAGGCCCGCACCGATCGCCCTTCCCAACAGTTGCGCAGC
CTGAATGGCGAATGG
[124 nt withheld, positions 3236-3359]
C
[91 nt withheld, positions 3361-3451]
A
[49 nt withheld, positions 3453-3501]
CCTTTGACGTTGGAGTCCACGTTCTTT
[37 nt withheld, positions 3529-3565]
ACCCTATCTCGGTCTATTCTTTTGATTTATAAGGGATTTTGCCGATTTCGGCCTATTGGTTAAAAAATGA
GCTGATTTAACAAAAATTTAACGCGAATTTTAACAAAATATTAACGCTTACAATTTCCTGATGCGGTATT
TTCTCCTTACGCATCTGTGCGGTATTTCACACCGCATACGCGGATCTGCGCAGCACCATGGCCTGAAATA
ACCTCTGAAAGAGGAACTTGGTTAGGTACCTTCTGAGGCGGAAAGAACCAGCTGTGGAATGTGTGTCAGT
TAGGGTGTGGAAAGTCCCCAGGCTCCCCAGCAGGCAGAAGTATGCAAAGCATGCATCTCAATTAGTCAGC
AACCAGGTGTGGAAAGTCCCCAGGCTCCCCAGCAGGCAGAAGTATGCAAAGCATGCATCTCAATTAGTCA
GCAACCATAGTCCCGCCCCTAACTCCGCCCATCCCGCCCCTAACTCCGCCCAGTTCCGCCCATTCTCCGC
CCCATGGCTGACTAATTTTTTTTATTTATGCAGAGGCCGAGGCCGCCTCGGCCTCTGAGCTATTCCAGAA
GTAGTGAGGAGGCTTTTTTGGAGGCCTAGGCTTTTGCAAAAAGCTTGATTCTTCTGACACAACAGTCTCG
AACTTAAGGCTAGAGCCACCATGATTGAACAAGATGGATTGCACGCAGGTTCTCCGGCCGCTTGGGTGGA
GAGGCTATTCGGCTATGACTGGGCACAACAGACAATCGGCTGCTCTGATGCCGCCGTGTTCCGGCTGTCA
GCGCAGGGGCGCCCGGTTCTTTTTGTCAAGACCGACCTGTCCGGTGCCCTGAATGAACTGCAGGACGAGG
CAGCGCGGCTATCGTGGCTGGCCACGACGGGCGTTCCTTGCGCAGCTGTGCTCGACGTTGTCACTGAAGC
GGGAAGGGACTGGCTGCTATTGGGCGAAGTGCCGGGGCAGGATCTCCTGTCATCTCACCTTGCTCCTGCC
GAGAAAGTATCCATCATGGCTGATGCAATGCGGCGGCTGCATACGCTTGATCCGGCTACCTGCCCATTCG
ACCACCAAGCGAAACATCGCATCGAGCGAGCACGTACTCGGATGGAAGCCGGTCTTGTCGATCAGGATGA
TCTGGACGAAGAGCATCAGGGGCTCGCGCCAGCCGAACTGTTCGCCAGGCTCAAGGCGCGCATGCCCGAC
GGCGAGGATCTCGTCGTGACCCATGGCGATGCCTGCTTGCCGAATATCATGGTGGAAAATGGCCGCTTTT
CTGGATTCATCGACTGTGGCCGGCTGGGTGTGGCGGACCGCTATCAGGACATAGCGTTGGCTACCCGTGA
TATTGCTGAAGAGCTTGGCGGCGAATGGGCTGACCGCTTCCTCGTGCTTTACGGTATCGCCGCTCCCGAT
TCGCAGCGCATCGCCTTCTATCGCCTTCTTGACGAGTTCTTCTGAGCGGGACTCTGGGGTTCGAAATGAC
CGACCAAGCGACGCCCAACCTGCCATCACGATGGCCGCAATAAAATATCTTTATTTTCATTACATCTGTG
TGTTGGTTTTTTGTGTGAATCGATAGCGATAAGGATCCGCGTATGGTGCACTCTCAGTACAATCTGCTCT
GATGCCGCATAGTTAAGCCAGCCCCGACACCCGCCAACACCCGCTGACGCGCCCTGACGGGCTTGTCTGC
TCCCGGCATCCGCTTACAGACAAGCTGTGACCGTCTCCGGGAGCTGCATGTGTCAGAGGTTTTCACCGTC
ATCACCGAAACGCGCGAGACGAAAGGGCCTCGTGATACGCCTATTTTTATAGGTTAATGTCATGATAATA
ATGGTTTCTTAGACGTCAGGTGGCACTTTTCGGGGAAATGTGCGCGGAACCCCTATTTGTTTATTTTTCT
AAATACATTCAAATATGTATCCGCTCATGAGACAATAACCCTGATAAATGCTTCAATAATATTGAAAAAG
GAAGAGTATGAGTATTCAACATTTCCGTGTCGCCCTTATTCCCTTTTTTGCGGCATTTTGCCTTCCTGTT
TTTGCTCACCCAGAAACGCTGGTGAAAGTAAAAGATGCTGAAGATCAGTTGGGTGCACGAGTGGGTTACA
TCGAACTGGATCTCAACAGCGGTAAGATCCTTGAGAGTTTTCGCCCCGAAGAACGTTTTCCAATGATGAG
CACTTTTAAAGTTCTGCTATGTGGCGCGGTATTATCCCGTATTGACGCCGGGCAAGAGCAACTCGGTCGC
CGCATACACTATTCTCAGAATGACTTGGTTGAGTACTCACCAGTCACAGAAAAGCATCTTACGGATGGCA
TGACAGTAAGAGAATTATGCAGTGCTGCCATAACCATGAGTGATAACACTGCGGCCAACTTACTTCTGAC
AACGATCGGAGGACCGAAGGAGCTAACCGCTTTTTTGCACAACATGGGGGATCATGTAACTCGCCTTGAT
CGTTGGGAACCGGAGCTGAATGAAGCCATACCAAACGACGAGCGTGACACCACGATGCCTGTAGCAATGG
CAACAACGTTGCGCAAACTATTAACTGGCGAACTACTTACTCTAGCTTCCCGGCAACAATTAATAGACTG
GATGGAGGCGGATAAAGTTGCAGGACCACTTCTGCGCTCGGCCCTTCCGGCTGGCTGGTTTATTGCTGAT
AAATCTGGAGCCGGTGAGCGTGGGTCTCGCGGTATCATTGCAGCACTGGGGCCAGATGGTAAGCCCTCCC
GTATCGTAGTTATCTACACGACGGGGAGTCAGGCAACTATGGATGAACGAAATAGACAGATCGCTGAGAT
AGGTGCCTCACTGATTAAGCATTGGTAACTGTCAGACCAAGTTTACTCATATATACTTTAGATTGATTTA
AAACTTCATTTTTAATTTAAAAGGATCTAGGTGAAGATCCTTTTTGATAATCTCATGACCAAAATCCCTT
AACGTGAGTTTTCGTTCCACTGAGCGTCAGACCCCGTAGAAAAGATCAAAGGATCTTCTTGAGATCCTTT
TTTTCTGCGCGTAATCTGCTGCTTGCAAACAAAAAAACCACCGCTACCAGCGGTGGTTTGTTTGCCGGAT
CAAGAGCTACCAACTCTTTTTCCGAAGGTAACTGGCTTCAGCAGAGCGCAGATACCAAATACTGTTCTTC
TAGTGTAGCCGTAGTTAGGCCACCACTTCAAGAACTCTGTAGCACCGCCTACATACCTCGCTCTGCTAAT
CCTGTTACCAGTGGCTGCTGCCAGTGGCGATAAGTCGTGTCTTACCGGGTTGGACTCAAGACGATAGTTA
CCGGATAAGGCGCAGCGGTCGGGCTGAACGGGGGGTTCGTGCACACAGCCCAGCTTGGAGCGAACGACCT
ACACCGAACTGAGATACCTACAGCGTGAGCTATGAGAAAGCGCCACGCTTCCCGAAGGGAGAAAGGCGGA
CAGGTATCCGGTAAGCGGCAGGGTCGGAACAGGAGAGCGCACGAGGGAGCTTCCAGGGGGAAACGCCTGG
TATCTTTATAGTCCTGTCGGGTTTCGCCACCTCTGACTTGAGCGTCGATTTTTGTGATGCTCGTCAGGGG
GGCGGAGCCTATGGAAAAACGCCAGCAACGCGGCCTTTTTACGGTTCCTGGCCTTTTGCTGGCCTTTTGC
TCACATGGCTCGACAGATCT
